Addgene plasmid #44561: pST-KT
Purpose: (Empty Backbone) for ectopic inducible expression of mycobacterial proteins
Depositing lab: Vinay Nandicoori. Depositing organization: National Institute of Immunology. Publication: Development of a new generation of vectors for gene expression, gene replacement, and protein-protein interaction studies in mycobacteria. Parikh A, Kumar D, Chawla Y, Kurthkoti K, Khan S, Varshney U, Nandicoori VK. Appl Environ Microbiol. 2013 Mar;79(5):1718-29. doi: 10.1128/AEM.03695-12. Epub 2013 Jan 11. PubMed 23315736.
Backbone
  Vector backbone: pVV16, pSE100, pMC1m
  Vector type: Bacterial Expression ; E.coli-mycobacteria shuttle vector
  Promoter: UV15 promoter
  Tag / fusion protein: His tag (N terminal on backbone); Flag tag (C terminal on backbone)
Growth in bacteria
  Bacterial resistance: Kanamycin, 50 μg/mL
  Growth temperature: 37°C
  Growth strain: DH5alpha
  Copy number: High Copy
Terms and licenses: Academic/Nonprofit Terms; Industry Terms: Not Available to Industry
How to cite: pST-KT was a gift from Vinay Nandicoori (Addgene plasmid # 44561 ; http://n2t.net/addgene:44561 ; RRID:Addgene_44561)
