[The description below was written by a language model from this plasmid's Addgene catalogue record and pLannotate feature annotations shown in this document.]
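Description:
pST-KT is an empty E. coli–mycobacteria shuttle backbone for ectopic, inducible expression of mycobacterial proteins, assembled from elements of pVV16, pSE100 and pMC1m. In E. coli it replicates from a high-copy ColE1/pUC-type origin and is selected with kanamycin through an aph(3')-Ia (KanR) gene. A short adjacent Tn903 transposase fragment is likely a remnant of the source of that resistance cassette. The feature table annotates no mycobacterial replication origin. About 1.8 kb downstream of the tetR gene carries no annotation, so the element that maintains the plasmid in mycobacteria cannot be identified from this record.

The expression cassette is driven by the UV15 promoter named in the catalogue entry. The annotation software instead flags two short matches to the "tight TRE promoter" in this region. These most likely reflect tet operator sequences embedded in the promoter rather than any mammalian Tet-responsive element. A full-length tetR gene is carried on the same plasmid, so the encoded repressor would bind these operators and hold transcription off until a tetracycline-class inducer releases it, which gives the inducible behaviour. Downstream of the promoter lie a His tag and a FLAG tag flanking the cloning region, so an inserted open reading frame is produced with an N-terminal His tag and a C-terminal FLAG epitope for purification and detection. Copies of the rrnB T1 terminator follow the cassette. An attL2-like hit and a small Streptomyces protein fragment upstream appear to be incidental sequence matches or inherited backbone sequence. The vector is suited to regulated expression, complementation and tagged-protein studies in mycobacteria.
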