Features (pLannotate 1.2.2; 12 found; start..end, strand, type, name):
     98..197     -  protein_bind   attL2: mutant version of attL; recombination site for the Gateway® LR reaction LR Clonase™
    222..326     +  CDS            Y4104_STRCO (fragment): Protein inferred from homology: Swiss-Prot protein existence level 3. From Streptomyces coelicolor (strain ATCC BAA-471 / A3(2) / M145).
    384..403     +  promoter       tight TRE promoter (fragment): Tet-responsive promoter PTight, consisting of seven tet operator sequences followed by the minimal CMV promoter
    410..427     +  promoter       tight TRE promoter (fragment): Tet-responsive promoter PTight, consisting of seven tet operator sequences followed by the minimal CMV promoter
    542..558     +  CDS            9xHis (fragment): 9xHis affinity tag
    635..655     +  CDS            FLAG (fragment): FLAG® epitope tag, followed by an enterokinase cleavage site
    674..716     -  terminator     rrnB T1 terminator: Escherichia coli rrnB; transcription terminator T1 from the E. coli rrnB gene
    745..791     +  terminator     rrnB T1 terminator: transcription terminator T1 from the E. coli rrnB gene
    952..1767    +  CDS            KanR: aminoglycoside phosphotransferase; aph(3')-Ia; confers resistance to kanamycin in bacteria or G418 (Geneticin®) in eukaryotes
   1908..2051    +  CDS            TRA2_ECOLX (fragment): Protein predicted: Swiss-Prot protein existence level 4. Required for transposition of transposon Tn903. From Escherichia coli.
   2098..2686    +  rep_origin     ori: high-copy-number ColE1/pMB1/pBR322/pUC origin of replication
   2995..3615    +  CDS            tetR: TETR2_ECOLX - Experimental evidence at protein level: Swiss-Prot protein existence level 1. TetR is the repressor of the tetracycline resistance element; its N-terminal region forms a helix-turn-helix structure and binds DNA. Binding of tetracycline to TetR reduces the repressor affinity for the tetracycline resistance gene (tetA) promoter operator sites. From Escherichia coli.
>Addgene plasmid #44561 | pST-KT | addgene full sequence | sequence record 399289 | Addgene NGS Result
ATGTACGTGGCGAACTCCGTTGTAGTGCCTGTGGTGGCATCCGTGGCGGTACCGCCTGACGCCCCCCGGA
TCAGTACTAGTAAGGGTGGGCGCGCCGACCCAGCTTTCTTGTACAAAGTTGGCATTATAAGAAAGCATTG
CTTATCAATTTGTTGCAACGAACAGGTCACTATCAGTCAAAATAAAATCATTATTTGCCATCCAGCTGAT
ACTAATATTGGATCGTCGGCACCGTCACGGCCGTGGGAGGCGGCACGATCCGCGACGTGATGATCGGCCG
CATCCCCACGGTGCTGCGCAGTGAGCTCTACGCCATCCCGGCGTTGATCTGTGCGTTCGCACGCACAGGC
CCGGTGTGAGAAGGGTCTCTGACGAGCGGGAGAACTCCCTATCAGTGATAGAGTTTGTCCTCCCTATCAG
TGATAGATAGGCTCTGGGAGTACCCGTGTGTACGACCAGCACGGCATACATCATTTCGACGCCGAGAGAT
TCGCCGCCCGAAATGAGCACGATCCGCATGCGGAGGAATCACTTCGCAATGCACCACCACCACCACCATA
TGGGATCCGATATCTCTAGAGCGGCCGCACAGCTGGGGCCCGAATTCCTGCAGCACGTGTTAATTAAGCT
TGACTACAAGGACGACGACGACAAGTAAAAGCTATCAGTTAACTAAAACGAAAGGCTCAGTCGAAAGACT
GGGCCTTTCGTTTTATAACTAGCGTACGATCGACTGCCAGGCATCAAATAAAACGAAAGGCTCAGTCGAA
AGACTGGGCCTTTCGTTTTATGCCATCATGGCCGCGGTGATCAGCTAGCCACCTGACGTCGGGGGGGGGG
GAAAGCCACGTTGTGTCTCAAAATCTCTGATGTTACATTGCACAAGATAAAAATATATCATCATGAACAA
TAAAACTGTCTGCTTACATAAACAGTAATACAAGGGGTGTTATGAGCCATATTCAACGGGAAACGTCTTG
CTCGAGGCCGCGATTAAATTCCAACATGGATGCTGATTTATATGGGTATAAATGGGCTCGCGATAATGTC
GGGCAATCAGGTGCGACAATCTATCGCTTGTATGGGAAGCCCCATGCGCCAGAGTTGTTTCTGAAACATG
GCAAAGGTAGCGTTGCCAATGATGTTACAGATGAGATGGTCAGACTAAACTGGCTGACGGAATTTATGCC
TCTTCCGACCATCAAGCATTTTATCCGTACTCCTGATGATGCATGGTTACTCACCACTGCGATCCCCGGG
AAAACAGCATTCCAGGTATTAGAAGAATATCCTGATTCAGGTGAAAATATTGTTGATGCGCTGGCAGTGT
TCCTGCGCCGGTTGCATTCGATTCCTGTTTGTAATTGTCCTTTTAACAGCGATCGCGTATTTCGTCTCGC
TCAGGCGCAATCACGAATGAATAACGGTTTGGTTGATGCGAGTGATTTTGATGACGAGCGTAATGGCTGG
CCTGTTGAACAAGTCTGGAAAGAAATGCATAATCTTTTGCCATTCTCACCGGATTCAGTCGTCACTCATG
GTGATTTCTCACTTGATAACCTTATTTTTGACGAGGGGAAATTAATAGGTTGTATTGATGTTGGACGAGT
CGGAATCGCAGACCGATACCAGGATCTTGCCATCCTATGGAACTGCCTCGGTGAGTTTTCTCCTTCATTA
CAGAAACGGCTTTTTCAAAAATATGGTATTGATAATCCTGATATGAATAAATTGCAGTTTCATTTGATGC
TCGATGAGTTTTTCTAATCAGAATTGGTTAATTGGTTGTAACACTGGCAGAGCATTACGCTGACTTGACG
GGACGGCGGCTTTGTTGAATAAATCGAACTTTTGCTGAGTTGAAGGATCAGATCACGCATCTTCCCGACA
ACGCAGACCGTTCCGTGGCAAAGCAAAAGTTCAAAATCACCAACTGGTCCACCTACAACAAAGCTCTCAC
CAACCGTGGCTCCCTCACTTTCTGGCTGGATGATGGGGCGATTCAGGCCTGGTATGAGTCAGCAACACCT
TCTTCACGAGGCAGACCTCACTAGTTCCATGAGCGTCAGACCCCGTAGAAAAGATCAAAGGATCTTCTTG
AGATCCTTTTTTTCTGCGCGTAATCTGCTGCTTGCAAACAAAAAAACCACCGCTACCAGCGGTGGTTTGT
TTGCCGGATCAAGAGCTACCAACTCTTTTTCCGAAGGTAACTGGCTTCAGCAGAGCGCAGATACCAAATA
CTGTCCTTCTAGTGTAGCCGTAGTTAGGCCACCACTTCAAGAACTCTGTAGCACCGCCTACATACCTCGC
TCTGCTAATCCTGTTACCAGTGGCTGCTGCCAGTGGCGATAAGTCGTGTCTTACCGGGTTGGACTCAAGA
CGATAGTTACCGGATAAGGCGCAGCGGTCGGGCTGAACGGGGGGTTCGTGCACACAGCCCAGCTTGGAGC
GAACGACCTACACCGAACTGAGATACCTACAGCGTGAGCTATGAGAAAGCGCCACGCTTCCCGAGGGGAG
AAAGGCGGACAGGTATCCGGTAAGCGGCAGGGTCGGAACAGGAGAGCGCACGAGGGAGCTTCCAGGGGGA
AACGCCTGGTATCTTTATAGTCCTGTCGGGTTTCGCCACCTCTGACTTGAGCGTCGATTTTTGTGATGCT
CGTCAGGGGGGCGGAGCCTATGGAAAAACGCCAGCAACGCGGCCTTTTTACGGTTCCTGGCCTTTTGCTG
GCCTTTTGCTCACATGTTCTTTCCTGCGTTATCCCCTGATTCTGTGGATAACCGTATTACCGCCTTTGAG
TGAGCTGATACCGCTCGCCGCAGCCGAACGACCGAGCGCAACGCGTTACGTAAATATTGGATCGTCGCAC
CGGGTTAAGCCTGGAGTGCGGTGGTGCCTGGTCGGCATTTTCGCAGTCGAGGGCTCTCGTGTAGCCTGGG
CGAGTTGCCGACGCAGGCGACCCTCCTGCCACGGATCGGAGGAATCACTTCGCAATGTCAAGATTAGATA
AAAGTAAAGTGATTAACAGCGCATTAGAGCTGCTTAATGAGGTCGGAATCGAAGGTTTAACAACCCGTAA
ACTCGCCCAGAAACTTGGTGTAGAGCAGCCTACATTGTATTGGCATGTAAAAAATAAGCGAGCCCTGCTC
GACGCCTTAGCCATTGAGATGTTAGATAGGCACCATACTCACTTTTGCCCTTTAGAAGGGGAAAGCTGGC
AAGATTTTTTGCGTAATAACGCTAAAAGTTTTAGATGTGCTTTACTAAGTCATCGCGATGGAGCAAAAGT
ACATTTAGGTACACGGCCTACAGAAAAACAGTATGAAACTCTCGAAAATCAATTAGCCTTTTTATGCCAA
CAAGGTTTTTCACTAGAGAACGCGTTATATGCACTCAGCGCTGTGGGGCATTTTACCTTAGGTTGCGTAT
TGGAAGATCAAGAGCATCAAGTCGCTAAAGAAGAAAGGGAAACACCTACTACTGATAGTATGCCGCCATT
ATTACGACAAGCTATCGAATTATTTGATCACCAAGGTGCAGAGCCAGCCTTCTTATTCGGCCTTGAATTG
ATCATCTGCGGATTAGAAAAACAACTTAAATGTGAAAGTGGGTCTTAATGACCATGGGCTACGTAGAGCC
CACCAGCTCCGTAAGTTCGGGCGCTGTGTGGCTCGTACCCGCGCATTCAGGCGGCAGGGGGTCTAACGGG
TCTAAGGCGGCGTGTACGGCCGCCACAGCGGCTCTCAGCGGCCCGGAAACGTCCTCGAAACGACGCATGT
GTTCCTCCTGGTTGGTACAGGTGGTTGGGGGTGCTCGGCTGTCGCTGGTGTTCCACCACCAGGGCTCGAC
GGGAGAGCGGGGGAGTGTGCAGTTGTGGGGTGGCCCCTCAGCGAAATATCTGACTTGGAGCTCGTGTCGG
ACCATACACCGGTGATTAATCGTGGTCTACTACCAAGCGTGAGCCACGTCGCCGACGAATTTGAGCAGCT
CTGGCTGCCGTACTGGCCGCTGGCAAGCGACGATCTGCTCGAGGGGATCTACCGCCAAAGCCGCGCGTCG
GCCCTAGGCCGCCGGTACATCGAGGCGAACCCAACAGCGCTGGCAAACCTGCTGGTCGTGGACGTAGACC
ATCCAGACGCAGCGCTCCGAGCGCTCAGCGCCCGGGGGTCCCATCCGCTGCCCAACGCGATCGTGGGCAA
TCGCGCCAACGGCCACGCACACGCAGTGTGGGCACTCAACGCCCCTGTTCCACGCACCGAATACGCGCGG
CGTAAGCCGCTCGCATACATGGCGGCGTGCACCGAAGGCCTTCGGCGCGCCGTCGATGGCGACCGCAGTT
ACTCAGGCCTCATGACCAAAAACCCCGGCCACATCGCCTGGGAAACGGAATGGCTCCACTCAGATCTCTA
CACACTCAGCCACATCGAGGCCGAGCTCGGCGCGAACATGCCACCGCCGCGCTGGCGTCAGCAGACCACG
TACAAAGCGGCTCCGACGCCGCTAGGGCGGAATTGCGCACTGTTCGATTCCGTCAGGTTGTGGGCCTATC
GTCCCGCCCTCATGCGGATCTACCTGCCGACCCGGAACGTGGACGGACTCGGCCGCGCGATCTATGCCGA
GTGCCACGCGCGAAACGCCGAATTTCCGTGCAACGACGTGTGTCCCGGACCGCTACCGGACAGCGAGGTC
CGCGCCATCGCCAACAGCATTTGGCGTTGGATCACAACCAAGTCGCGCATTTGGGCGGACGGGATCGTGG
TCTACGAGGCCACACTCAGTGCGCGCCAGTCGGCCATCTCGCGGAAGGGCGCAGCAGCGCGCACGGCGGC
GAGCACAGTTGCGCGGCGCGCAAAGTCCGCGTCAGCCATGGAGGCATTGCTATGAGCGACGGCTACAGCG
ACGGCTACAACCGGCAGCCGACTGTCCGCAAAAAGCGGCGCGTGACCGCCGCCGAAGGCGCTCGAATCAC
CGGACTATCCGAACGCCACGTCGTCCGGCTCGTGGCGCAGGAACGCAGCGAGTGGCTCGCCGAGCAGGCT
GCACGCCGCGAACGCATCCGCGCCTATCACGACGACGAGGGCCACTCTTGGCCGCAAACGGCCAAACATT
TCGGGCTGCATCTGGACACCGTTAAGCGACTCGGCTATCGGGCGAGGAAAGAGCGTGCGGCAGAACAGGA
AGCGGCTCAAAAGGCCCACAACGAAGCCGACAATCCACCGCTGTTCTAACGCAATTGGGGAGCGGGTGTC
GCGGGGGTTTCGTGGGGGGTTCCGTTGCAACGGGTCGGACAGGTAAAAGTCCTGGTAGACGCTAGTTTTC
TGGTTTGGGCCATGCCTGTCTCGTTGCGTGTTTCGTTGCGCCCGTTTTGAATACCAGCCAGACGAGACGG
GGTTCTACGAATCTTGGTCGATACCAAGCCATTTCCGCTGAATATCGGGGAGCTCACCGCCAGAATCGGT
GGTTGTGGTG
