>Addgene plasmid #44561 | pST-KT | addgene partial sequence | sequence record 73418 | Kan-R 5'-ATCGCGAGCCCATTTATACC-3'
ATCGCGGCCTCGAGCAAGACGTTTCCCGTTGAATATGGCTCATAACACCCCTTGTATTACTGTTTATGTA
AGCAGACAGTTTTATTGTTCATGATGATATATTTTTATCTTGTGCAATGTAACATCAGAGATTTTGAGAC
ACAACGTGGCTTTCCCCCCCCCCCGACGTCAGGTGGCTAGCTGATCACCGCGGCCATGATGGCATAAAAC
GAAAGGCCCAGTCTTTCGACTGAGCCTTTCGTTTTATTTGATGCCTGGCAGTCGATCGTACGCTAGTTAT
AAAACGAAAGGCCCAGTCTTTCGACTGAGCCTTTCGTTTTAGTTAACTGATAGCTTTTACTTGTCGTCGT
CGTCCTTGTAGTCAAGCTTAATTAACACGTGCTGCAGGAATTCGGGCCCCAGCTGTGCGGCCGCTCTAGA
GATATCGGATCCCATATGGTGGTGGTGGTGGTGCATTGCGAAGTGATTCCTCCGCATGCGGATCGTGCTC
ATTTCGGGCGGCGAATCTCTCGGCGTCGAAATGATGTATGCCGTGCTGGTCGTACACACGGGTACTCCCA
GAGCCTATCTATCACTGATAGGGAGGACAAACTCTATCACTGATAGGGAGTTCTCCCGCTCGTCAGA
